Addgene plasmid #112717: pcDNA3.1-CFP-KRAS4B
Purpose: Expresses CFP-KRAS4B fusion protein used for FRET studies in mammalian cells.
Depositing lab: Kenneth Westover. Publication: KRAS Dimerization Impacts MEK Inhibitor Sensitivity and Oncogenic Activity of Mutant KRAS. Ambrogio C, Kohler J, Zhou ZW, Wang H, Paranal R, Li J, Capelletti M, Caffarra C, Li S, Lv Q, Gondi S, Hunter JC, Lu J, Chiarle R, Santamaria D, Westover KD, Janne PA. Cell. 2018 Feb 8;172(4):857-868.e15. doi: 10.1016/j.cell.2017.12.020. Epub 2018 Jan 11. PubMed 29336889.
Backbone
  Vector backbone: pcDNA3.1
  Backbone manufacturer: ThermoFisher Scientific
  Backbone size w/o insert (bp): 5446
  Total vector size (bp): 6762
  Vector type: Mammalian Expression
Growth in bacteria
  Bacterial resistance: Ampicillin, 100 μg/mL
  Growth temperature: 37°C
  Growth strain: DH5alpha
  Copy number: High Copy
Gene/Insert
  Gene/Insert name: CFP-KRAS4B (alt name: cyan fluorescent protein-Kirsten ras oncogene)
  Species: H. sapiens (human)
  Insert size (bp): 1317
  Entrez Gene: KRAS (a.k.a. 'C-K-RAS, C-K-RAS, CFC2, K-RAS2A, K-RAS2B, K-RAS4A, K-RAS4B, K-Ras, K-Ras 2, KI-RAS, KRAS1, KRAS2, NS, NS3, OES, RALD, RASK2, c-Ki-ras, c-Ki-ras2)
  Promoter: CMV
  Cloning method: Gibson Cloning
  Sequencing primers: 5′ CMV Forward: CGCAAATGGGCGGTAGGCCTG; 3′ BGH Reverse: TAGAAGGCACAGTCGAGG
Terms and licenses: Academic/Nonprofit Terms; Industry Terms: Not Available to Industry
How to cite: pcDNA3.1-CFP-KRAS4B was a gift from Kenneth Westover (Addgene plasmid # 112717 ; http://n2t.net/addgene:112717 ; RRID:Addgene_112717)
