[The description below was written by a language model from this plasmid's Addgene catalogue record and pLannotate feature annotations shown in this document.]
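Description:
pcDNA3.1-CFP-KRAS4B is a 6.8 kb mammalian expression plasmid built on the pcDNA3.1 backbone and used to produce human KRAS4B fused at its N-terminus to cyan fluorescent protein. It is maintained in E. coli as a high-copy plasmid through a ColE1/pUC-type origin and selected with ampicillin via the β-lactamase gene. The backbone also carries an f1 origin for single-stranded DNA production. A neomycin phosphotransferase cassette, driven by the SV40 early promoter and closed by an SV40 polyadenylation signal, can confer G418 resistance for selecting stably transfected mammalian cells.

The expression cassette consists of the human cytomegalovirus immediate-early enhancer and promoter, followed by a mammalian codon-optimized CFP coding sequence and then the K-Ras open reading frame. The two are separated by a short gap that presumably encodes a linker, and the cassette ends with the bovine growth hormone polyadenylation signal. Placing the fluorophore at the N-terminus leaves the C-terminal end of KRAS4B free; this is the region that normally carries the membrane-targeting signals of the protein. T7 and SP6 phage promoters flank the insert, as is usual for this backbone. The insert was introduced by Gibson assembly. Several small annotated fragments (a truncated HIV-1 LTR piece, ble, lacI and bom segments) look like backbone remnants or short sequence matches rather than functional parts.

According to the record, the plasmid expresses the CFP-KRAS4B fusion for FRET experiments in mammalian cells, where CFP typically acts as the donor fluorophore. The associated work concerns KRAS dimerization. The record does not note any KRAS mutation in this insert.
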