Features (pLannotate 1.2.2; 22 found; start..end, strand, type, name):
    189..568     +  enhancer       CMV enhancer: human cytomegalovirus immediate early enhancer
    569..772     +  promoter       CMV promoter: human cytomegalovirus (CMV) immediate early promoter
    768..801     +  LTR            5' LTR (truncated) (fragment): truncated 5' long terminal repeat (LTR) from HIV-1
    817..835     +  promoter       T7 promoter: promoter for bacteriophage T7 RNA polymerase
    931..1647    +  CDS            CFP: cyan variant of GFP mammalian codon-optimized
   1681..2247    +  CDS            K-Ras (sequence partly withheld): human small GTPase proto-oncoprotein
   2269..2287    -  promoter       SP6 promoter: promoter for bacteriophage SP6 RNA polymerase
   2313..2537    +  polyA_signal   bGH poly(A) signal: bovine growth hormone polyadenylation signal
   2541..2562    +  promoter       SV40 promoter (fragment): SV40 enhancer and early promoter
   2583..3011    +  rep_origin     f1 ori (sequence partly withheld): f1 bacteriophage origin of replication; arrow indicates direction of (+) strand synthesis
   3025..3354    +  promoter       SV40 promoter: SV40 enhancer and early promoter
   3421..4212    +  CDS            neo: KKA2_KLEPN - Also known as kan, nptII. Experimental evidence at protein level: Swiss-Prot protein existence level 1. Resistance to kanamycin, neomycin, paromomycin, ribostamycin, butirosin and gentamicin B. From Klebsiella pneumoniae.
   4236..4394    +  CDS            ble (fragment): BLE_KLEPN - Experimental evidence at protein level: Swiss-Prot protein existence level 1. Binding protein with a strong affinity to the bleomycin family of antibiotics. Binds to CL990; an antimitotic-antibiotic compound. From Klebsiella pneumoniae.
   4389..4510    +  polyA_signal   SV40 poly(A) signal: SV40 polyadenylation signal
   4583..4599    -  protein_bind   lac operator: The lac repressor binds to the lac operator to inhibit transcription in E. coli. This inhibition can be relieved by adding lactose or isopropyl-β-D-thiogalactopyranoside (IPTG). lac repressor encoded by lacI
   4607..4637    -  promoter       lac promoter: promoter for the E. coli lac operon
   4652..4673    -  protein_bind   CAP binding site: CAP binding activates transcription in the presence of cAMP. E. coli catabolite activator protein
   4686..4778    -  CDS            lacI (fragment): lac repressor; lacI; The lac repressor binds to the lac operator to inhibit transcription in E. coli. This inhibition can be relieved by adding lactose or isopropyl-β-D-thiogalactopyranoside (IPTG).
   4961..5549    -  rep_origin     ori: high-copy-number ColE1/pMB1/pBR322/pUC origin of replication
   5720..6580    -  CDS            AmpR: β-lactamase; bla; confers resistance to ampicillin, carbenicillin, and related antibiotics
   6581..6685    -  promoter       AmpR promoter: bla
   6744..34      -  misc_feature   bom (fragment) (across the origin): basis of mobility region from pBR322
>Addgene plasmid #112717 | pcDNA3.1-CFP-KRAS4B | addgene full sequence | sequence record 223852 | Addgene NGS Result
AATCTGCTCTGATGCCGCATAGTTAAGCCAGTATCTGCTCCCTGCTTGTGTGTTGGAGGTCGCTGAGTAG
TGCGCGAGCAAAATTTAAGCTACAACAAGGCAAGGCTTGACCGACAATTGCATGAAGAATCTGCTTAGGG
TTAGGCGTTTTGCGCTGCTTCGCGATGTACGGGCCAGATATACGCGTTGACATTGATTATTGACTAGTTA
TTAATAGTAATCAATTACGGGGTCATTAGTTCATAGCCCATATATGGAGTTCCGCGTTACATAACTTACG
GTAAATGGCCCGCCTGGCTGACCGCCCAACGACCCCCGCCCATTGACGTCAATAATGACGTATGTTCCCA
TAGTAACGCCAATAGGGACTTTCCATTGACGTCAATGGGTGGAGTATTTACGGTAAACTGCCCACTTGGC
AGTACATCAAGTGTATCATATGCCAAGTACGCCCCCTATTGACGTCAATGACGGTAAATGGCCCGCCTGG
CATTATGCCCAGTACATGACCTTATGGGACTTTCCTACTTGGCAGTACATCTACGTATTAGTCATCGCTA
TTACCATGGTGATGCGGTTTTGGCAGTACATCAATGGGCGTGGATAGCGGTTTGACTCACGGGGATTTCC
AAGTCTCCACCCCATTGACGTCAATGGGAGTTTGTTTTGGCACCAAAATCAACGGGACTTTCCAAAATGT
CGTAACAACTCCGCCCCATTGACGCAAATGGGCGGTAGGCGTGTACGGTGGGAGGTCTATATAAGCAGAG
CTCTCTGGCTAACTAGAGAACCCACTGCTTACTGGCTTATCGAAATTAATACGACTCACTATAGGGAGAC
CCAAGCTTGGTACCGAGCTCGGATCCACTAGTAACGGCCGCCAGTGTGCTGGAATTCTGCAGATATCCAT
CACACTGGCGGCCGCTCGAGATGGTGAGCAAGGGCGAGGAGCTGTTCACCGGGGTGGTGCCCATCCTGGT
CGAGCTGGACGGCGACGTAAACGGCCACAGGTTCAGCGTGTCCGGCGAGGGCGAGGGCGATGCCACCTAC
GGCAAGCTGACCCTGAAGTTCATCTGCACCACCGGCAAGCTGCCCGTGCCCTGGCCCACCCTCGTGACCA
CCCTGACCTGGGGCGTGCAGTGCTTCAGCCGCTACCCCGACCACATGAAGCAGCACGACTTCTTCAAGTC
CGCCATGCCCGAAGGCTACGTCCAGGAGCGTACCATCTTCTTCAAGGACGACGGCAACTACAAGACCCGC
GCCGAGGTGAAGTTCGAGGGCGACACCCTGGTGAACCGCATCGAGCTGAAGGGCATCGACTTCAAGGAGG
ACGGCAACATCCTGGGGCACAAGCTGGAGTACAACTACATCAGCCACAACGTCTATATCACCGCCGACAA
GCAGAAGAACGGCATCAAGGCCCACTTCAAGATCCGCCACAACATCGAGGACGGCAGCGTGCAGCTCGCC
GACCACTACCAGCAGAACACCCCCATCGGCGACGGCCCCGTGCTGCTGCCCGACAACCACTACCTGAGCA
CCCAGTCCGCCCTGAGCAAAGACCCCAACGAGAAGCGCGATCACATGGTCCTGCTGGAGTTCGTGACCGC
CGCCGGGATCACTCTCGGCATGGACGAGCTGTACAAGGGCGCCGGATCCAAGCTGGCTAGCGCCGCCACC
[564 nt withheld, positions 1681-2244]
TAAGTCGACTCTAGAGGGCCCTATTCTATAGTGTCACCTAAATGCTAGAGCTCGCTGATCAGCCTCGACT
GTGCCTTCTAGTTGCCAGCCATCTGTTGTTTGCCCCTCCCCCGTGCCTTCCTTGACCCTGGAAGGTGCCA
CTCCCACTGTCCTTTCCTAATAAAATGAGGAAATTGCATCGCATTGTCTGAGTAGGTGTCATTCTATTCT
GGGGGGTGGGGTGGGGCAGGACAGCAAGGGGGAGGATTGGGAAGACAATAGCAGGCATGCTGGGGATGCG
GTGGGCTCTATGGCTTCTGAGGCGGAAAGAACCAGCTGGGGCTCTAGGGGGTATCCCC
[124 nt withheld, positions 2583-2706]
C
[91 nt withheld, positions 2708-2798]
A
[49 nt withheld, positions 2800-2848]
CCTTTGACGTTGGAGTCCACGTTCTTT
[37 nt withheld, positions 2876-2912]
ACCCTATCTCGGTCTATTCTTTTGATTTATAAGGGATTTTGCCGATTTCGGCCTATTGGTTAAAAAATGA
GCTGATTTAACAAAAATTTAACGCGAATTAATTCTGTGGAATGTGTGTCAGTTAGGGTGTGGAAAGTCCC
CAGGCTCCCCAGCAGGCAGAAGTATGCAAAGCATGCATCTCAATTAGTCAGCAACCAGGTGTGGAAAGTC
CCCAGGCTCCCCAGCAGGCAGAAGTATGCAAAGCATGCATCTCAATTAGTCAGCAACCATAGTCCCGCCC
CTAACTCCGCCCATCCCGCCCCTAACTCCGCCCAGTTCCGCCCATTCTCCGCCCCATGGCTGACTAATTT
TTTTTATTTATGCAGAGGCCGAGGCCGCCTCTGCCTCTGAGCTATTCCAGAAGTAGTGAGGAGGCTTTTT
TGGAGGCCTAGGCTTTTGCAAAAAGCTCCCGGGAGCTTGTATATCCATTTTCGGATCTGATCAAGAGACA
GGATGAGGATCGTTTCGCATGATTGAACAAGATGGATTGCACGCAGGTTCTCCGGCCGCTTGGGTGGAGA
GGCTATTCGGCTATGACTGGGCACAACAGACAATCGGCTGCTCTGATGCCGCCGTGTTCCGGCTGTCAGC
GCAGGGGCGCCCGGTTCTTTTTGTCAAGACCGACCTGTCCGGTGCCCTGAATGAACTGCAGGACGAGGCA
GCGCGGCTATCGTGGCTGGCCACGACGGGCGTTCCTTGCGCAGCTGTGCTCGACGTTGTCACTGAAGCGG
GAAGGGACTGGCTGCTATTGGGCGAAGTGCCGGGGCAGGATCTCCTGTCATCTCACCTTGCTCCTGCCGA
GAAAGTATCCATCATGGCTGATGCAATGCGGCGGCTGCATACGCTTGATCCGGCTACCTGCCCATTCGAC
CACCAAGCGAAACATCGCATCGAGCGAGCACGTACTCGGATGGAAGCCGGTCTTGTCGATCAGGATGATC
TGGACGAAGAGCATCAGGGGCTCGCGCCAGCCGAACTGTTCGCCAGGCTCAAGGCGCGCATGCCCGACGG
CGAGGATCTCGTCGTGACCCATGGCGATGCCTGCTTGCCGAATATCATGGTGGAAAATGGCCGCTTTTCT
GGATTCATCGACTGTGGCCGGCTGGGTGTGGCGGACCGCTATCAGGACATAGCGTTGGCTACCCGTGATA
TTGCTGAAGAGCTTGGCGGCGAATGGGCTGACCGCTTCCTCGTGCTTTACGGTATCGCCGCTCCCGATTC
GCAGCGCATCGCCTTCTATCGCCTTCTTGACGAGTTCTTCTGAGCGGGACTCTGGGGTTCGAAATGACCG
ACCAAGCGACGCCCAACCTGCCATCACGAGATTTCGATTCCACCGCCGCCTTCTATGAAAGGTTGGGCTT
CGGAATCGTTTTCCGGGACGCCGGCTGGATGATCCTCCAGCGCGGGGATCTCATGCTGGAGTTCTTCGCC
CACCCCAACTTGTTTATTGCAGCTTATAATGGTTACAAATAAAGCAATAGCATCACAAATTTCACAAATA
AAGCATTTTTTTCACTGCATTCTAGTTGTGGTTTGTCCAAACTCATCAATGTATCTTATCATGTCTGTAT
ACCGTCGACCTCTAGCTAGAGCTTGGCGTAATCATGGTCATAGCTGTTTCCTGTGTGAAATTGTTATCCG
CTCACAATTCCACACAACATACGAGCCGGAAGCATAAAGTGTAAAGCCTGGGGTGCCTAATGAGTGAGCT
AACTCACATTAATTGCGTTGCGCTCACTGCCCGCTTTCCAGTCGGGAAACCTGTCGTGCCAGCTGCATTA
ATGAATCGGCCAACGCGCGGGGAGAGGCGGTTTGCGTATTGGGCGCTCTTCCGCTTCCTCGCTCACTGAC
TCGCTGCGCTCGGTCGTTCGGCTGCGGCGAGCGGTATCAGCTCACTCAAAGGCGGTAATACGGTTATCCA
CAGAATCAGGGGATAACGCAGGAAAGAACATGTGAGCAAAAGGCCAGCAAAAGGCCAGGAACCGTAAAAA
GGCCGCGTTGCTGGCGTTTTTCCATAGGCTCCGCCCCCCTGACGAGCATCACAAAAATCGACGCTCAAGT
CAGAGGTGGCGAAACCCGACAGGACTATAAAGATACCAGGCGTTTCCCCCTGGAAGCTCCCTCGTGCGCT
CTCCTGTTCCGACCCTGCCGCTTACCGGATACCTGTCCGCCTTTCTCCCTTCGGGAAGCGTGGCGCTTTC
TCATAGCTCACGCTGTAGGTATCTCAGTTCGGTGTAGGTCGTTCGCTCCAAGCTGGGCTGTGTGCACGAA
CCCCCCGTTCAGCCCGACCGCTGCGCCTTATCCGGTAACTATCGTCTTGAGTCCAACCCGGTAAGACACG
ACTTATCGCCACTGGCAGCAGCCACTGGTAACAGGATTAGCAGAGCGAGGTATGTAGGCGGTGCTACAGA
GTTCTTGAAGTGGTGGCCTAACTACGGCTACACTAGAAGAACAGTATTTGGTATCTGCGCTCTGCTGAAG
CCAGTTACCTTCGGAAAAAGAGTTGGTAGCTCTTGATCCGGCAAACAAACCACCGCTGGTAGCGGTGGTT
TTTTTGTTTGCAAGCAGCAGATTACGCGCAGAAAAAAAGGATCTCAAGAAGATCCTTTGATCTTTTCTAC
GGGGTCTGACGCTCAGTGGAACGAAAACTCACGTTAAGGGATTTTGGTCATGAGATTATCAAAAAGGATC
TTCACCTAGATCCTTTTAAATTAAAAATGAAGTTTTAAATCAATCTAAAGTATATATGAGTAAACTTGGT
CTGACAGTTACCAATGCTTAATCAGTGAGGCACCTATCTCAGCGATCTGTCTATTTCGTTCATCCATAGT
TGCCTGACTCCCCGTCGTGTAGATAACTACGATACGGGAGGGCTTACCATCTGGCCCCAGTGCTGCAATG
ATACCGCGAGACCCACGCTCACCGGCTCCAGATTTATCAGCAATAAACCAGCCAGCCGGAAGGGCCGAGC
GCAGAAGTGGTCCTGCAACTTTATCCGCCTCCATCCAGTCTATTAATTGTTGCCGGGAAGCTAGAGTAAG
TAGTTCGCCAGTTAATAGTTTGCGCAACGTTGTTGCCATTGCTACAGGCATCGTGGTGTCACGCTCGTCG
TTTGGTATGGCTTCATTCAGCTCCGGTTCCCAACGATCAAGGCGAGTTACATGATCCCCCATGTTGTGCA
AAAAAGCGGTTAGCTCCTTCGGTCCTCCGATCGTTGTCAGAAGTAAGTTGGCCGCAGTGTTATCACTCAT
GGTTATGGCAGCACTGCATAATTCTCTTACTGTCATGCCATCCGTAAGATGCTTTTCTGTGACTGGTGAG
TACTCAACCAAGTCATTCTGAGAATAGTGTATGCGGCGACCGAGTTGCTCTTGCCCGGCGTCAATACGGG
ATAATACCGCGCCACATAGCAGAACTTTAAAAGTGCTCATCATTGGAAAACGTTCTTCGGGGCGAAAACT
CTCAAGGATCTTACCGCTGTTGAGATCCAGTTCGATGTAACCCACTCGTGCACCCAACTGATCTTCAGCA
TCTTTTACTTTCACCAGCGTTTCTGGGTGAGCAAAAACAGGAAGGCAAAATGCCGCAAAAAAGGGAATAA
GGGCGACACGGAAATGTTGAATACTCATACTCTTCCTTTTTCAATATTATTGAAGCATTTATCAGGGTTA
TTGTCTCATGAGCGGATACATATTTGAATGTATTTAGAAAAATAAACAAATAGGGGTTCCGCGCACATTT
CCCCGAAAAGTGCCACCTGACGTCGACGGATCGGGAGATCTCCCGATCCCCTATGGTGCACTCTCAGTAC
